Addgene plasmid #120760: GGE294
Purpose: Part of GoldenGate Yarrowia lipolytica toolkit for assembling an expression plasmid for Y. lipolytic yeast. Promoter for gene expression in position 3 (P3_4UASxpr-TEF)
Depositing lab: Tristan Rossignol. Depositing organization: INRAE Jouy-en-Josas. Publication: A modular Golden Gate toolkit for Yarrowia lipolytica synthetic biology. Larroude M, Park YK, Soudier P, Kubiak M, Nicaud JM, Rossignol T. Microb Biotechnol. 2019 May 31. doi: 10.1111/1751-7915.13427. PubMed 31148366.
Backbone
  Vector backbone: pCR4Blunt-TOPO
  Vector type: Cloning/assembly plasmid
Growth in bacteria
  Bacterial resistance: Kanamycin, 50 μg/mL
  Growth temperature: 37°C
  Growth strain: DH5alpha
  Copy number: High Copy
Gene/Insert
  Gene/Insert name: P3_4UASxpr-TEF
  Species: Synthetic
  Insert size (bp): 872
  Cloning method: TOPO Cloning
Terms and licenses: Academic/Nonprofit Terms; Industry Terms: Not Available to Industry
How to cite: GGE294 was a gift from Tristan Rossignol (Addgene plasmid # 120760 ; http://n2t.net/addgene:120760 ; RRID:Addgene_120760)
