[The description below was written by a language model from this plasmid's Addgene catalogue record and pLannotate feature annotations shown in this document.]
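Description:
GGE294 is a part-donor plasmid from a modular Golden Gate toolkit for building expression constructs for the oleaginous yeast Yarrowia lipolytica. It is a bacterial cloning/assembly vector rather than a yeast expression plasmid in its own right. The part was inserted by TOPO cloning into the pCR4Blunt-TOPO backbone, and the plasmid is maintained in E. coli at high copy from a ColE1/pUC-type origin under kanamycin selection. The annotated sequence (about 4.4 kb) shows the Tn5-derived NeoR/KanR aminoglycoside phosphotransferase gene that provides this resistance. It also shows a BleoR (Sh ble) coding sequence downstream of an AmpR promoter fragment, which is not listed as a selection marker in the catalogue entry. No yeast origin or yeast marker is annotated.

The payload is an 872 bp synthetic part named P3_4UASxpr-TEF, described as a promoter for gene expression in position 3 of the toolkit's assembly scheme. The name suggests a hybrid promoter combining four upstream activating sequences of XPR type with a TEF promoter element, but the record does not spell out this composition. The feature table does not annotate the insert, which presumably lies in the unannotated interval between the SP6 and T7 promoter sites. These sites sit in the cloning region downstream of the lac promoter/operator and upstream of lacZα and ccdB fragments. In TOPO vectors of this kind, the lacZα-ccdB fusion normally gives positive selection for insert-bearing clones, because an insert disrupts the toxin's expression. The Golden Gate enzyme sites and overhangs that define position 3 are not given in the record. The plasmid serves as a source of this promoter module, to be combined with other toolkit parts when assembling a Y. lipolytica expression plasmid.
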