Features (pLannotate 1.2.2; 14 found; start..end, strand, type, name):
      2..94      +  CDS            lacI (fragment): lac repressor; lacI; The lac repressor binds to the lac operator to inhibit transcription in E. coli. This inhibition can be relieved by adding lactose or isopropyl-β-D-thiogalactopyranoside (IPTG).
    107..128     +  protein_bind   CAP binding site: CAP binding activates transcription in the presence of cAMP. E. coli catabolite activator protein
    143..173     +  promoter       lac promoter: promoter for the E. coli lac operon
    181..197     +  protein_bind   lac operator: The lac repressor binds to the lac operator to inhibit transcription in E. coli. This inhibition can be relieved by adding lactose or isopropyl-β-D-thiogalactopyranoside (IPTG). lac repressor encoded by lacI
    239..257     +  promoter       SP6 promoter: promoter for bacteriophage SP6 RNA polymerase
   1296..1314    -  promoter       T7 promoter: promoter for bacteriophage T7 RNA polymerase
   1317..1464    +  CDS            lacZα (fragment): LacZα fragment of β-galactosidase; lacZ fragment
   1474..1777    +  CDS            ccdB (fragment): CcdB, a bacterial toxin that poisons DNA gyrase; ccdB; Plasmids containing the ccdB gene cannot be propagated in standard E. coli strains.
   1825..2094    +  CDS            tnpA (fragment): TN5P_ECOLX - Also known as tnp. Experimental evidence at protein level: Swiss-Prot protein existence level 1. Mediates transposition of transposon Tn5 by a 'cut and paste' mechanism. First, the monomeric transposase binds the 19 bp inverted DNA repeats flanking the transposon. Then, dimerization of the DNA- bound transposase creates a synaptic DNA complex. After nicking of the first DNA strand, excision of the transposon proceeds through a series of intermediates. The transposase then mediates the insertion of the transposon at a new site by strand transfer. The activity of the wild- type tran
   2126..2920    +  CDS            NeoR/KanR: aminoglycoside phosphotransferase from Tn5; aph(3')-II (or nptII); confers resistance to neomycin, kanamycin, and G418 (Geneticin®)
   2941..2991    -  misc_feature   bom (fragment): basis of mobility region from pBR322
   3018..3106    +  promoter       AmpR promoter (fragment): bla
   3126..3500    +  CDS            BleoR: antibiotic-binding protein; Sh ble from Streptoalloteichus hindustanus; confers resistance to bleomycin, phleomycin, and Zeocin™
   3638..4226    +  rep_origin     ori: high-copy-number ColE1/pMB1/pBR322/pUC origin of replication
>Addgene plasmid #120760 | GGE294 | addgene full sequence | sequence record 263092 | Addgene Assembled Result
AGCGCCCAATACGCAAACCGCCTCTCCCCGCGCGTTGGCCGATTCATTAATGCAGCTGGCACGACAGGTT
TCCCGACTGGAAAGCGGGCAGTGAGCGCAACGCAATTAATGTGAGTTAGCTCACTCATTAGGCACCCCAG
GCTTTACACTTTATGCTTCCGGCTCGTATGTTGTGTGGAATTGTGAGCGGATAACAATTTCACACAGGAA
ACAGCTATGACCATGATTACGCCAAGCTATTTAGGTGACACTATAGAATACTCAAGCTATGCATCAAGCT
TGGTACCGAGCTCGGATCCACTAGTAACGGCCGCCAGTGTGCTGGAATTCGCCCTTCCCGGTCTCTGTGG
GGATCCTTCGGGTGTGAGTTGACAAGGAGAGAGAGAAAAGAAGAGGAAAGGTAATTCGGGGACGGTGGTC
TTTTATACCCTTGGCTAAAGTCCCAACCACAAAGCAAAAAAATTTTCAGTAGTCTATTTTGCGTCCGGCA
TGGGTTACCCGGATGGCCAGACAAAGAAACTAGTACAAAGTCTGAACAAGCGTAGATTCCAGACTGCAGT
ACCCTACGCCCTTAACGGCAAGTGTGGGAACCGGGGGAGGTTTGATATGTGGGGTGAAGGGGGCTCTCGC
CGGGGTTGGGTCCGCTACTGGGTCAATTTGGGGTCAATTGGGGCAATTGGGGCTGTTTTTTGGGACACAA
ATGCGCCGCCAACCCCCTCTCTATCGAACGCACTTTTGCCCGTGATCAGTGCATGCCGGATCGAGGTGGG
CGGGAACAACCCTCTCGATAATGTACGTACACTACACACAAAGAGAAGCAAGTGGGGGCGGGACTGCACG
GCACTTGTGAGACACCTCAGCATGCCGGATCGAGGTGGGCGGGAACAACCCTCTCGATAATGTACGTACA
CTACACACAAAGAGAAGCAAGTGGGGGCGGGACTGCACGGCACTTGTGAGACACCTCAGCATGCCGGATC
GAGGTGGGCGGGAACAACCCTCTCGATAATGTACGTACACTACACACAAAGAGAAGCAAGTGGGGGCGGG
ACTGCACGGCACTTGTGAGACACCTCAGCATGCCGGATCGAGGTGGGCGGGAACAACCCTCTCGATAATG
TACGTACACTACACACAAAGAGAAGCAAGTGGGGGCGGGACTGCACGGCACTTGTGAGACACCTCAGCAT
GCACGCGTATCGATACGCGTATCGTGACAGAGACCAAGGGCGAATTCTGCAGATATCCATCACACTGGCG
GCCGCTCGAGCATGCATCTAGAGGGCCCAATTCGCCCTATAGTGAGTCGTATTACAATTCACTGGCCGTC
GTTTTACAACGTCGTGACTGGGAAAACCCTGGCGTTACCCAACTTAATCGCCTTGCAGCACATCCCCCTT
TCGCCAGCTGGCGTAATAGCGAAGAGGCCCGCACCGATCGCCCTTCCCAACAGTTGCGCAGCCTATACGT
ACGGCAGTTTAAGGTTTACACCTATAAAAGAGAGAGCCGTTATCGTCTGTTTGTGGATGTACAGAGTGAT
ATTATTGACACGCCGGGGCGACGGATGGTGATCCCCCTGGCCAGTGCACGTCTGCTGTCAGATAAAGTCT
CCCGTGAACTTTACCCGGTGGTGCATATCGGGGATGAAAGCTGGCGCATGATGACCACCGATATGGCCAG
TGTGCCGGTCTCCGTTATCGGGGAAGAAGTGGCTGATCTCAGCCACCGCGAAAATGACATCAAAAACGCC
ATTAACCTGATGTTCTGGGGAATATAAATGTCAGGCATGAGATTATCAAAAAGGATCTTCACCTAGATCC
TTTTCACGTAGAAAGCCAGTCCGCAGAAACGGTGCTGACCCCGGATGAATGTCAGCTACTGGGCTATCTG
GACAAGGGAAAACGCAAGCGCAAAGAGAAAGCAGGTAGCTTGCAGTGGGCTTACATGGCGATAGCTAGAC
TGGGCGGTTTTATGGACAGCAAGCGAACCGGAATTGCCAGCTGGGGCGCCCTCTGGTAAGGTTGGGAAGC
CCTGCAAAGTAAACTGGATGGCTTTCTTGCCGCCAAGGATCTGATGGCGCAGGGGATCAAGCTCTGATCA
AGAGACAGGATGAGGATCGTTTCGCATGATTGAACAAGATGGATTGCACGCAGGTTCTCCGGCCGCTTGG
GTGGAGAGGCTATTCGGCTATGACTGGGCACAACAGACAATCGGCTGCTCTGATGCCGCCGTGTTCCGGC
TGTCAGCGCAGGGGCGCCCGGTTCTTTTTGTCAAGACCGACCTGTCCGGTGCCCTGAATGAACTGCAAGA
CGAGGCAGCGCGGCTATCGTGGCTGGCCACGACGGGCGTTCCTTGCGCAGCTGTGCTCGACGTTGTCACT
GAAGCGGGAAGGGACTGGCTGCTATTGGGCGAAGTGCCGGGGCAGGATCTCCTGTCATCTCACCTTGCTC
CTGCCGAGAAAGTATCCATCATGGCTGATGCAATGCGGCGGCTGCATACGCTTGATCCGGCTACCTGCCC
ATTCGACCACCAAGCGAAACATCGCATCGAGCGAGCACGTACTCGGATGGAAGCCGGTCTTGTCGATCAG
GATGATCTGGACGAAGAGCATCAGGGGCTCGCGCCAGCCGAACTGTTCGCCAGGCTCAAGGCGAGCATGC
CCGACGGCGAGGATCTCGTCGTGACCCATGGCGATGCCTGCTTGCCGAATATCATGGTGGAAAATGGCCG
CTTTTCTGGATTCATCGACTGTGGCCGGCTGGGTGTGGCGGACCGCTATCAGGACATAGCGTTGGCTACC
CGTGATATTGCTGAAGAGCTTGGCGGCGAATGGGCTGACCGCTTCCTCGTGCTTTACGGTATCGCCGCTC
CCGATTCGCAGCGCATCGCCTTCTATCGCCTTCTTGACGAGTTCTTCTGAATTATTAACGCTTACAATTT
CCTGATGCGGTATTTTCTCCTTACGCATCTGTGCGGTATTTCACACCGCATCAGGTGGCACTTTTCGGGG
AAATGTGCGCGGAACCCCTATTTGTTTATTTTTCTAAATACATTCAAATATGTATCCGCTCATGAGACAA
TAACCCTGATAAATGCTTCAATAATAGCACGTGAGGAGGGCCACCATGGCCAAGTTGACCAGTGCCGTTC
CGGTGCTCACCGCGCGCGACGTCGCCGGAGCGGTCGAGTTCTGGACCGACCGGCTCGGGTTCTCCCGGGA
CTTCGTGGAGGACGACTTCGCCGGTGTGGTCCGGGACGACGTGACCCTGTTCATCAGCGCGGTCCAGGAC
CAGGTGGTGCCGGACAACACCCTGGCCTGGGTGTGGGTGCGCGGCCTGGACGAGCTGTACGCCGAGTGGT
CGGAGGTCGTGTCCACGAACTTCCGGGACGCCTCCGGGCCGGCCATGACCGAGATCGGCGAGCAGCCGTG
GGGGCGGGAGTTCGCCCTGCGCGACCCGGCCGGCAACTGCGTGCACTTCGTGGCCGAGGAGCAGGACTGA
CACGTGCTAAAACTTCATTTTTAATTTAAAAGGATCTAGGTGAAGATCCTTTTTGATAATCTCATGACCA
AAATCCCTTAACGTGAGTTTTCGTTCCACTGAGCGTCAGACCCCGTAGAAAAGATCAAAGGATCTTCTTG
AGATCCTTTTTTTCTGCGCGTAATCTGCTGCTTGCAAACAAAAAAACCACCGCTACCAGCGGTGGTTTGT
TTGCCGGATCAAGAGCTACCAACTCTTTTTCCGAAGGTAACTGGCTTCAGCAGAGCGCAGATACCAAATA
CTGTTCTTCTAGTGTAGCCGTAGTTAGGCCACCACTTCAAGAACTCTGTAGCACCGCCTACATACCTCGC
TCTGCTAATCCTGTTACCAGTGGCTGCTGCCAGTGGCGATAAGTCGTGTCTTACCGGGTTGGACTCAAGA
CGATAGTTACCGGATAAGGCGCAGCGGTCGGGCTGAACGGGGGGTTCGTGCACACAGCCCAGCTTGGAGC
GAACGACCTACACCGAACTGAGATACCTACAGCGTGAGCTATGAGAAAGCGCCACGCTTCCCGAAGGGAG
AAAGGCGGACAGGTATCCGGTAAGCGGCAGGGTCGGAACAGGAGAGCGCACGAGGGAGCTTCCAGGGGGA
AACGCCTGGTATCTTTATAGTCCTGTCGGGTTTCGCCACCTCTGACTTGAGCGTCGATTTTTGTGATGCT
CGTCAGGGGGGCGGAGCCTATGGAAAAACGCCAGCAACGCGGCCTTTTTACGGTTCCTGGCCTTTTGCTG
GCCTTTTGCTCACATGTTCTTTCCTGCGTTATCCCCTGATTCTGTGGATAACCGTATTACCGCCTTTGAG
TGAGCTGATACCGCTCGCCGCAGCCGAACGACCGAGCGCAGCGAGTCAGTGAGCGAGGAAGCGGAAG
