>Addgene plasmid #120760 | GGE294 | depositor partial sequence | sequence record 229370 | P3_4UASxpr-TEF
GGTCTCTGTCACGATACGCGTATCGATACGCGTGCATGCTGAGGTGTCTCACAAGTGCCGTGCAGTCCCG
CCCCCACTTGCTTCTCTTTGTGTGTAGTGTACGTACATTATCGAGAGGGTTGTTCCCGCCCACCTCGATC
CGGCATGCTGAGGTGTCTCACAAGTGCCGTGCAGTCCCGCCCCCACTTGCTTCTCTTTGTGTGTAGTGTA
CGTACATTATCGAGAGGGTTGTTCCCGCCCACCTCGATCCGGCATGCTGAGGTGTCTCACAAGTGCCGTG
CAGTCCCGCCCCCACTTGCTTCTCTTTGTGTGTAGTGTACGTACATTATCGAGAGGGTTGTTCCCGCCCA
CCTCGATCCGGCATGCTGAGGTGTCTCACAAGTGCCGTGCAGTCCCGCCCCCACTTGCTTCTCTTTGTGT
GTAGTGTACGTACATTATCGAGAGGGTTGTTCCCGCCCACCTCGATCCGGCATGCACTGATCACGGGCAA
AAGTGCGTTCGATAGAGAGGGGGTTGGCGGCGCATTTGTGTCCCAAAAAACAGCCCCAATTGCCCCAATT
GACCCCAAATTGACCCAGTAGCGGACCCAACCCCGGCGAGAGCCCCCTTCACCCCACATATCAAACCTCC
CCCGGTTCCCACACTTGCCGTTAAGGGCGTAGGGTACTGCAGTCTGGAATCTACGCTTGTTCAGACTTTG
TACTAGTTTCTTTGTCTGGCCATCCGGGTAACCCATGCCGGACGCAAAATAGACTACTGAAAATTTTTTT
GCTTTGTGGTTGGGACTTTAGCCAAGGGTATAAAAGACCACCGTCCCCGAATTACCTTTCCTCTTCTTTT
CTCTCTCTCCTTGTCAACTCACACCCGAAGGATCCCCACAGAGACC
